>Addgene plasmid #231745 | pBIG1a-PAF1CdeltaWDR61 | addgene full sequence | sequence record 463632 | Addgene NGS Result
[1365 nt withheld, positions 1-1365]
TGAAAGCTTGTCGAGAAGTACTAGAGGATCATAATCAGCCATACCACATTTGTAGAGGTTTTACTTGCTT
TAAAAAACCTCCCACACCTCCCCCTGAACCTGAAACATAAAATGAATGCAATTGTTGTTGTTAACTTGTT
TATTGCAGCTTATAATGGTTACAAATAAAGCAATAGCATCACAAATTTCACAAATAAAGCATTTTTTTCA
CTGCATTCTAGTTGTGGTTTGTCCAAACTCATCAATGTATCTTATCATGTCTGGATCTGATCACTGCTTG
AGCCTAGAAGATCCGGCTGCTAACAAAGCCCGAAAGGAAGCTGAGTTGGCTGCTGCCACCGCTGAGCAAT
AACTATCATAACCATTTAAATAAATCTATATCTCAATCGGGGTTACGTCGATACCCCACCGAGACCCCAT
TGGGACCAATACGCCCGCGTTTCTTCCTTTTCCCCACCCCAACCCCCAAGTTCGGGTGAAGGCCCAGGGC
TCGCAGCCAACGTCGGGGCGGCAAGCCCTGCCATAGCCACTACGGGTTAATTAAAAACTATATCTCAATC
GGGGTTTAAACAGGAGATCCGAACCAGATAAGTGAAATCTAGTTCCAAACTATTTTGTCATTTTTAATTT
TCGTATTAGCTTACGACGCTACACCCAGTTCCCATCTATTTTGTCACTCTTCCCTAAATAATCCTTAAAA
ACTCCATTTCCACCCCTCCCAGTTCCCAACTATTTTGTCCGCCCACAGCGGGGCATTTTTCTTCCTGTTA
TGTTTTTAATCAAACATCCTGCCAACTCCATGTGACAAACCGTCATCTTCGGCTACTTTTTCTCTGTCAC
AGAATGAAAATTTTTCTGTCATCTCTTCGTTATTAATGTTTGTAATTGACTGAATATCAACGCTTATTTG
CAGCCTGAACTGGGAGGCAGAATAAATGATCATATCGTCAATTATTACCTCCACGGGGAGAGCCTGAGCA
AACTGGCCTCAGGCATTTGAGAAGCACACGGTCACACTGCTTCCGGTAGTCAATAAACCGGTAAGTAGCG
TATGCGCTCACGCAACTGGTCCAGAACCTTGACCGAACGCAGCGGTGGTAACGGCGCAGTGGCGGTTTTC
ATGGCTTGTTATGACTGTTTTTTTGGGGTACAGTCTATGCCTCGGGCATCCAAGCAGCAAGCGCGTTACG
CCGTGGGTCGATGTTTGATGTTATGGAGCAGCAACGATGTTACGCAGCAGGGCAGTCGCCCTAAAACAAA
GTTAAACATCATGAGGGAAGCGGTGATCGCCGAAGTATCGACTCAACTATCAGAGGTAGTTGGCGTCATC
GAGCGCCATCTCGAACCGACGTTGCTGGCCGTACATTTGTACGGCTCCGCAGTGGATGGCGGCCTGAAGC
CACACAGTGATATTGATTTGCTGGTTACGGTGACCGTAAGGCTTGATGAAACAACGCGGCGAGCTTTGAT
CAACGACCTTTTGGAAACTTCGGCTTCCCCTGGAGAGAGCGAGATTCTCCGCGCTGTAGAAGTCACCATT
GTTGTGCACGACGACATCATTCCGTGGCGTTATCCAGCTAAGCGCGAACTGCAATTTGGAGAATGGCAGC
GCAATGACATTCTTGCAGGTATCTTCGAGCCAGCCACGATCGACATTGATCTGGCTATCTTGCTGACAAA
AGCAAGAGAACATAGCGTTGCCTTGGTAGGTCCAGCGGCGGAGGAACTCTTTGATCCGGTTCCTGAACAG
GATCTATTTGAGGCGCTAAATGAAACCTTAACGCTATGGAACTCGCCGCCCGACTGGGCTGGCGATGAGC
GAAATGTAGTGCTTACGTTGTCCCGCATTTGGTACAGCGCAGTAACCGGCAAAATCGCGCCGAAGGATGT
CGCTGCCGACTGGGCAATGGAGCGCCTGCCGGCCCAGTATCAGCCCGTCATACTTGAAGCTAGACAGGCT
TATCTTGGACAAGAAGAAGATCGCTTGGCCTCGCGCGCAGATCAGTTGGAAGAATTTGTCCACTACGTGA
AAGGCGAGATCACCAAGGTAGTCGGCAAATAATGTCTAACAATTCGTTCAAGCCGACGGATTGGCGAATG
GG
[124 nt withheld, positions 3468-3591]
C
[91 nt withheld, positions 3593-3683]
A
[49 nt withheld, positions 3685-3733]
CCTTTGACGTTGGAGTCCACGTTCTT
[37 nt withheld, positions 3760-3796]
ACCCTATCTCGGTCTATTCTTTTGATTTATAAGGGATTTTGCCGATTTCGGCCTATTGGTTAAAAAATGA
GCTGATTTAACAAAAATTTAACGCGAATTTTAACAAAATATTAACGCTTACAATTTAGGTGGCACTTTTC
GGGGAAATGTGCGCGGAACCCCTATTTGTTTATTTTTCTAAATACATTCAAATATGTATCCGCTCATGAG
ACAATAACCCTGATAAATGCTTCAATAATATTGAAAAAGGAAGAGTATGAGTATTCAACATTTCCGTGTC
GCCCTTATTCCCTTTTTTGCGGCATTTTGCCTTCCTGTTTTTGCTCACCCAGAAACGCTGGTGAAAGTAA
AAGATGCTGAAGATCAGTTGGGTGCACGAGTGGGTTACATCGAACTGGATCTCAACAGCGGTAAGATCCT
TGAGAGTTTTCGCCCCGAAGAACGTTTTCCAATGATGAGCACTTTTAAAGTTCTGCTATGTGGCGCGGTA
TTATCCCGTATTGACGCCGGGCAAGAGCAACTCGGTCGCCGCATACACTATTCTCAGAATGACTTGGTTG
AGTACTCACCAGTCACAGAAAAGCATCTTACGGATGGCATGACAGTAAGAGAATTATGCAGTGCTGCCAT
AACCATGAGTGATAACACTGCGGCCAACTTACTTCTGACAACGATCGGAGGACCGAAGGAGCTAACCGCT
TTTTTGCACAACATGGGGGATCATGTAACTCGCCTTGATCGTTGGGAACCGGAGCTGAATGAAGCCATAC
CAAACGACGAGCGTGACACCACGATGCCTGTAGCAATGGCAACAACGTTGCGCAAACTATTAACTGGCGA
ACTACTTACTCTAGCTTCCCGGCAACAATTAATAGACTGGATGGAGGCGGATAAAGTTGCAGGACCACTT
CTGCGCTCGGCCCTTCCGGCTGGCTGGTTTATTGCTGATAAATCTGGAGCCGGTGAGCGTGGGTCTCGCG
GTATCATTGCAGCACTGGGGCCAGATGGTAAGCCCTCCCGTATCGTAGTTATCTACACGACGGGGAGTCA
GGCAACTATGGATGAACGAAATAGACAGATCGCTGAGATAGGTGCCTCACTGATTAAGCATTGGTAACTG
TCAGACCAAGTTTACTCATATATACTTTAGATTGATTTAAAACTTCATTTTTAATTTAAAAGGATCTAGG
TGAAGATCCTTTTTGATAATCTCATGACCAAAATCCCTTAACGTGAGTTTTCGTTCCACTGAGCGTCAGA
CCCCGTAGAAAAGATCAAAGGATCTTCTTGAGATCCTTTTTTTCTGCGCGTAATCTGCTGCTTGCAAACA
AAAAAACCACCGCTACCAGCGGTGGTTTGTTTGCCGGATCAAGAGCTACCAACTCTTTTTCCGAAGGTAA
CTGGCTTCAGCAGAGCGCAGATACCAAATACTATTCTTCTAGTGTAGCCGTAGTTAGGCCACCACTTCAA
GAACTCTGTAGCACCGCCTACATACCTCGCTCTGCTAATCCTGTTACCAGTGGCTGCTGCCAGTGGCGAT
AAGTCGTGTCTTACCGGGTTGGACTCAAGACGATAGTTACCGGATAAGGCGCAGCGGTCGGGCTGAACGG
GGGGTTCGTGCACACAGCCCAGCTTGGAGCGAACGACCTACACCGAACTGAGATACCTACAGCGTGAGCT
ATGAGAAAGCGCCACGCTTCCCGAAGGGAGAAAGGCGGACAGGTATCCGGTAAGCGGCAGGGTCGGAACA
GGAGAGCGCACGAGGGAGCTTCCAGGGGGAAACGCCTGGTATCTTTATAGTCCTGTCGGGTTTCGCCACC
TCTGACTTGAGCGTCGATTTTTGTGATGCTCGTCAGGGGGGCGGAGCCTATGGAAAAACGCCAGCAACGC
GGCCTTTTTACGGTTCCTGGCCTTTTGCTGGCCTTTTGCTCACATGTTCTTTCCTGCGTTATCCCCTGAT
TCTGTGGATAACCGTATTACCGCCTTTGAGTGAGCTGATACCGCTCGCCGCAGCCGAACGACCGAGCGCA
GCGAGTCAGTGAGCGAGGAAGCGGAAGAGCGCCTGATGCGGTATTTTCTCCTTACGCATCTGTGCGGTAT
TTCACACCGCATAGACCAGCCGCGTAACCTGGCAAAATCGGTTACGGTTGAGTAATAAATGGATGCCCTG
CGTAAGCGGGTGTGGGCGGACAATAAAGTCTTAAACTGAACAAAATAGATCTAAACTATGACAATAAAGT
CTTAAACTAGACAGAATAGTTGTAAACTGAAATCAGTCCAGTTATGCTGTGAAAAAGCATACTGGACTTT
TGTTATGGCTAAAGCAAACTCTTCATTTTCTGAAGTGCAAATTGCCCGTCGTATTAAAGAGGGGCGTGGC
CAAGGGCATGGTAAAGACTATATTCGCGGCGTTGTGACAATTTACCGAACAACTCCGCGGCCGGGAAGCC
GATCTCGGCTTGAACGAATTGTTAGGTGGCGGTACTTGGGTCGATATCAAAGTGCATCACTTCTTCCCGT
ATGCCCAACTTTGTATAGAGAGCCACTGCGGGATCGTCACCGTAATCTGCTTGCACGTAGATCACATAAG
CACCAAGCGCGTTGGCCTCATGCTTGAGGAGATTGATGAGCGCGGTGGCAATGCCCTGCCTCCGGTGCTC
GCCGGAGACTGCGAGATCATAGATATAGATCTCACTACGCGGCTGCTCAAACTTGGGCAGAACGTAAGCC
GCGAGAGCGCCAACAACCGCTTCTTGGTCGAAGGCAGCAAGCGCGATGAATGTCTTACTACGGAGCAAGT
TCCCGAGGTAATCGGAGTCCGGCTGATGTTGGGAGTAGGTGGCTACGTCTCCGAACTCACGACCGAAAAG
ATCAAGAGCAGCCCGCATGGATTTGACTTGGTCAGGGCCGAGCCTACATGTGCGAATGATGCCCATACTT
GAGCCACCTAACTTTGTTTTAGGGCGACTGCCCTGCTGCGTAACATCGTTGCTGCTGCGTAACATCGTTG
CTGCTCCATAACATCAAACATCGACCCACGGCGTAACGCGCTTGCTGCTTGGATGCCCGAGGCATAGACT
GTACAAAAAAACAGTCATAACAAGCCATGAAAACCGCCACTGCGCCGTTACCACCGCTGCGTTCGGTCAA
GGTTCTGGACCAGTTGCGTGAGCGCATACGCTACTTGCATTACAGTTTACGAACCGAACAGGCTTATGTC
AACTGGGTTTGTGCCTTCATCCGTTTCCACGGTGTGCGTCACCCGGCAACCTTGGGCAGCAGCGAAGTCG
AGGCATTTCTGTCCTGGCTGGCGAACGAGCGCAAGGTTTCGGTCTCCACGCATCGTCAGGCATTGGCGGC
CTTGCTGTTCTTCTACGGCAAGGTGCTGTGCACGGATCTGCCCTTGCTTCAGGAGATCGGTAGACCTCGG
CCGTCGCGGCGCTTGCCGGTGGTGCTGACCCCGGATGAAGTGGTTCGCATCCTCGGTTTTCTGGAAGGCG
AGCATCGTTTGTTCGCCCAGGACTCTAGCTATAGTTCTAGTGGTTGGCTACAGCTTTGTTTGTACTATCA
ACAGGTTGAACTGCTGATCAACAGATCCTCTACGCGGCCGCGGTACCATAACTTCGTATAGCATACATTA
TACGAAGTTATCTGGGTTTAAACGCTCTATGGTCTAAAGTTTTTATCGAGGCTAACTGAAACACGGAAGG
AGACAATACCGGAAGGAACCCGCGCTATGACGGCAATAAAAAGACAGAATAAAACGCACGGGTGTTGGGT
CGTTTGTTCATAAACGCGGGGTTCGGTCCCAGGGCTGGCACTCTGTCAAGTGAACGCTCTATGGTCTAAA
GATTTAAATGACCTACTCCGGAATATTAATAGATCATGGAGATAATTAAAATGATAACCATCTCGCAAAT
AAATAAGTATTTTACTGTTTTCGTAACAGTTTTGTAATAAAAAAACCTATAAATATTCCGGATTATTCAT
ACCGTCCCACCATCGGGCGCGGATCC
[3519 nt withheld, positions 7813-11331]
GGTGCACTTGAAGTCCTCTTTCAGGGACCCTGGAGCCACCCGCAGTTCGAAAAGTGAAAGCTTGTCGAGA
AGTACTAGAGGATCATAATCAGCCATACCACATTTGTAGAGGTTTTACTTGCTTTAAAAAACCTCCCACA
CCTCCCCCTGAACCTGAAACATAAAATGAATGCAATTGTTGTTGTTAACTTGTTTATTGCAGCTTATAAT
GGTTACAAATAAAGCAATAGCATCACAAATTTCACAAATAAAGCATTTTTTTCACTGCATTCTAGTTGTG
GTTTGTCCAAACTCATCAATGTATCTTATCATGTCTGGATCTGATCACTGCTTGAGCCTAGAAGATCCGG
CTGCTAACAAAGCCCGAAAGGAAGCTGAGTTGGCTGCTGCCACCGCTGAGCAATAACTATCATAACCATT
TAAATAAACTGGATACTATTGCACGTTTAAATCGACCTACTCCGGAATATTAATAGATCATGGAGATAAT
TAAAATGATAACCATCTCGCAAATAAATAAGTATTTTACTGTTTTCGTAACAGTTTTGTAATAAAAAAAC
CTATAAATATTCCGGATTATTCATACCGTCCCACCATCGGGCGCGGATCCATGGACTACAAGGACGACGA
TGACAAGCTCGATCTTGAAGTCCTCTTTCAGGGACCC
[1593 nt withheld, positions 11999-13591]
TGAAAGCTTGTCGAGAAGTACTAGAGGATCATAATCAGCCATACCACATTTGTAGAGGTTTTACTTGCTT
TAAAAAACCTCCCACACCTCCCCCTGAACCTGAAACATAAAATGAATGCAATTGTTGTTGTTAACTTGTT
TATTGCAGCTTATAATGGTTACAAATAAAGCAATAGCATCACAAATTTCACAAATAAAGCATTTTTTTCA
CTGCATTCTAGTTGTGGTTTGTCCAAACTCATCAATGTATCTTATCATGTCTGGATCTGATCACTGCTTG
AGCCTAGAAGATCCGGCTGCTAACAAAGCCCGAAAGGAAGCTGAGTTGGCTGCTGCCACCGCTGAGCAAT
AACTATCATAACCATTTAAATAAACCTAATGATGCCTGATGTTTAAATCGACCTACTCCGGAATATTAAT
AGATCATGGAGATAATTAAAATGATAACCATCTCGCAAATAAATAAGTATTTTACTGTTTTCGTAACAGT
TTTGTAATAAAAAAACCTATAAATATTCCGGATTATTCATACCGTCCCACCATCGGGCGCGGATCC
[1998 nt withheld, positions 14148-16145]
TGAAAGCTTGTCGAGAAGTACTAGAGGATCATAATCAGCCATACCACATTTGTAGAGGTTTTACTTGCTT
TAAAAAACCTCCCACACCTCCCCCTGAACCTGAAACATAAAATGAATGCAATTGTTGTTGTTAACTTGTT
TATTGCAGCTTATAATGGTTACAAATAAAGCAATAGCATCACAAATTTCACAAATAAAGCATTTTTTTCA
CTGCATTCTAGTTGTGGTTTGTCCAAACTCATCAATGTATCTTATCATGTCTGGATCTGATCACTGCTTG
AGCCTAGAAGATCCGGCTGCTAACAAAGCCCGAAAGGAAGCTGAGTTGGCTGCTGCCACCGCTGAGCAAT
AACTATCATAACCATTTAAATAAACGGTTCACATAGCTTAGTTTAAATCGACCTACTCCGGAATATTAAT
AGATCATGGAGATAATTAAAATGATAACCATCTCGCAAATAAATAAGTATTTTACTGTTTTCGTAACAGT
TTTGTAATAAAAAAACCTATAAATATTCCGGATTATTCATACCGTCCCACCATCGGGCGCGGATCC
[228 nt withheld, positions 16702-16929]
Features (pLannotate 1.2.2; 40 found; start..end, strand, type, name):
   1392..1475    +  CDS            large T antigen (fragment): large T antigen from SV40 (simian virus 40)
   1498..1632    +  polyA_signal   SV40 poly(A) signal: SV40 polyadenylation signal
   1661..1710    +  CDS            SET1 (fragment): solubility-enhancement tag derived from T7 phage gene 10B
   1947..2112    -  mobile_element Tn7L: mini-Tn7 element (left end of the Tn7 transposon) Tn7
   2407..2487    -  CDS            int (fragment): INT2_ECOLX - Protein inferred from homology: Swiss-Prot protein existence level 3. Putative integrase believed to be involved in the insertion of antibiotic resistance genes into plasmids and transposons. From Escherichia coli.
   2573..2629    +  CDS            GmR (fragment): gentamycin acetyltransferase; aacC1; confers resistance to gentamycin
   2636..3427    +  CDS            SmR: aminoglycoside adenylyltransferase (Murphy, 1985); aadA; confers resistance to spectinomycin and streptomycin
   3468..3922    +  rep_origin     f1 ori (sequence partly withheld): f1 bacteriophage origin of replication; arrow indicates direction of (+) strand synthesis
   3948..4052    +  promoter       AmpR promoter: bla
   4053..4913    +  CDS            AmpR: β-lactamase; bla; confers resistance to ampicillin, carbenicillin, and related antibiotics
   5084..5672    +  rep_origin     ori: high-copy-number ColE1/pMB1/pBR322/pUC origin of replication
   5858..5909    -  misc_feature   bom (fragment): basis of mobility region from pBR322
   5977..6201    -  mobile_element Tn7R: mini-Tn7 element (right end of the Tn7 transposon) Tn7
   6268..6801    -  CDS            GmR: gentamycin acetyltransferase; aacC1; confers resistance to gentamycin
   6990..7018    -  promoter       Pc promoter: intI1 (promoter lies within the coding sequence); class 1 integron promoter
   6996..7358    -  CDS            YPR2_ECOLX (fragment): Protein predicted: Swiss-Prot protein existence level 4. From Escherichia coli.
   7358..7385    -  rep_origin     R6K γ ori (fragment): γ replication origin from E. coli plasmid R6K; requires the R6K initiator protein pi for replication
   7414..7447    +  protein_bind   loxP: Cre-mediated recombination occurs in the 8-bp core sequence (GCATACAT). Cre recombinase
   7537..7585    +  polyA_signal   HSV TK poly(A) signal: herpes simplex virus thymidine kinase polyadenylation signal (Cole and Stacy, 1985)
   7679..7770    +  promoter       polyhedrin promoter: polh from Autographa californica; promoter for the baculovirus polyhedrin gene
   7813..11331   +  CDS            CTR9 (sequence withheld): CTR9_HUMAN - Also known as KIAA0155, SH2BP1. Experimental evidence at protein level: Swiss-Prot protein existence level 1. Component of the PAF1 complex (PAF1C) which has multiple functions during transcription by RNA polymerase II and is implicated in regulation of development and maintenance of embryonic stem cell pluripotency. PAF1C associates with RNA polymerase II through interaction with POLR2A CTD non-phosphorylated and 'Ser-2'- and 'Ser- 5'-phosphorylated forms and is involved in transcriptional elongation, acting both independently and synergistically with TCEA1 and in cooperation wit
  11338..11361   +  CDS            HRV 3C site: recognition and cleavage site for human rhinovirus 3C and PreScission proteases
  11362..11385   +  CDS            Strep-Tag II: peptide that binds Strep-Tactin®, an engineered form of streptavidin
  11412..11495   +  CDS            large T antigen (fragment): large T antigen from SV40 (simian virus 40)
  11518..11652   +  polyA_signal   SV40 poly(A) signal: SV40 polyadenylation signal
  11681..11730   +  CDS            SET1 (fragment): solubility-enhancement tag derived from T7 phage gene 10B
  11808..11899   +  promoter       polyhedrin promoter: polh from Autographa californica; promoter for the baculovirus polyhedrin gene
  11948..11968   +  CDS            FLAG (fragment): FLAG® epitope tag, followed by an enterokinase cleavage site
  11975..11998   +  CDS            HRV 3C site: recognition and cleavage site for human rhinovirus 3C and PreScission proteases
  11999..13591   +  CDS            CDC73 (sequence withheld): CDC73_HUMAN - Also known as C1orf28, HRPT2. Experimental evidence at protein level: Swiss-Prot protein existence level 1. Tumor suppressor probably involved in transcriptional and post-transcriptional control pathways. May be involved in cell cycle progression through the regulation of cyclin D1/PRAD1 expression. Component of the PAF1 complex (PAF1C) which has multiple functions during transcription by RNA polymerase II and is implicated in regulation of development and maintenance of embryonic stem cell pluripotency. PAF1C associates with RNA polymerase II through interaction with POLR2A CTD
  13618..13701   +  CDS            large T antigen (fragment): large T antigen from SV40 (simian virus 40)
  13724..13858   +  polyA_signal   SV40 poly(A) signal: SV40 polyadenylation signal
  13887..13936   +  CDS            SET1 (fragment): solubility-enhancement tag derived from T7 phage gene 10B
  14014..14105   +  promoter       polyhedrin promoter: polh from Autographa californica; promoter for the baculovirus polyhedrin gene
  14148..16079   +  CDS            LEO1 (sequence withheld): LEO1_HUMAN - Also known as RDL. Experimental evidence at protein level: Swiss-Prot protein existence level 1. Component of the PAF1 complex (PAF1C) which has multiple functions during transcription by RNA polymerase II and is implicated in regulation of development and maintenance of embryonic stem cell pluripotency. PAF1C associates with RNA polymerase II through interaction with POLR2A CTD non-phosphorylated and 'Ser-2'- and 'Ser- 5'-phosphorylated forms and is involved in transcriptional elongation, acting both independently and synergistically with TCEA1 and in cooperation with the DSIF co
  16172..16255   +  CDS            large T antigen (fragment): large T antigen from SV40 (simian virus 40)
  16278..16412   +  polyA_signal   SV40 poly(A) signal: SV40 polyadenylation signal
  16441..16490   +  CDS            SET1 (fragment): solubility-enhancement tag derived from T7 phage gene 10B
  16568..16659   +  promoter       polyhedrin promoter: polh from Autographa californica; promoter for the baculovirus polyhedrin gene
  16702..1365    +  CDS            PAF1 (across the origin) (sequence withheld): PAF1_HUMAN - Also known as PD2. Experimental evidence at protein level: Swiss-Prot protein existence level 1. Component of the PAF1 complex (PAF1C) which has multiple functions during transcription by RNA polymerase II and is implicated in regulation of development and maintenance of embryonic stem cell pluripotency. PAF1C associates with RNA polymerase II through interaction with POLR2A CTD non-phosphorylated and 'Ser-2'- and 'Ser- 5'-phosphorylated forms and is involved in transcriptional elongation, acting both independently and synergistically with TCEA1 and in cooperation with the DSIF co
