[The description below was written by a language model from this plasmid's Addgene catalogue record and pLannotate feature annotations shown in this document.]
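Description:
pBIG1a-PAF1CdeltaWDR61 is a 16.9 kb multigene insect-cell expression plasmid built on the pBIG1a backbone, designed to co-produce four human subunits of the PAF1 transcription elongation complex (CTR9, CDC73, LEO1 and PAF1) while leaving out WDR61, as the name indicates. It is maintained in E. coli through a high-copy ColE1/pUC-type origin and selected with ampicillin. The annotation also finds an f1 origin, a spectinomycin/streptomycin resistance gene (aadA) and a gentamicin resistance gene. Tn7L and Tn7R ends flank the region containing the gentamicin marker and the expression cassettes. This mini-Tn7 arrangement normally allows transposition into a baculovirus bacmid for virus generation. A loxP site and a fragment of the R6K γ origin sit upstream of the first cassette.

The payload consists of four tandem cassettes in the same orientation, assembled by Gibson cloning. Each has its own baculovirus polyhedrin promoter, which drives strong very-late expression in infected insect cells, and its own SV40 polyadenylation signal. The short "large T antigen" and "SET1" hits next to each terminator are probably annotation artefacts of the repeated terminator and linker sequence rather than functional parts.

The catalogue assigns both an N-terminal Flag-3C and a C-terminal 3C-Strep(II) tag to CTR9. The feature table instead places the HRV 3C site and Strep-tag II after CTR9, and the FLAG–3C module directly before CDC73. LEO1 and PAF1 show no annotated tags. Affinity tags on two different subunits, each removable with 3C protease, would suit tandem purification of the assembled complex. The construct is used to make recombinant WDR61-deficient PAF1C in insect cells, and the associated work studied PAF1C-mediated activation of CDK12/13 kinase activity.
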