Addgene plasmid #231745: pBIG1a-PAF1CdeltaWDR61
Purpose: Protein expression in insect cells
Depositing lab: Jesper Svejstrup. Depositing organization: University of Copenhagen. Publication: PAF1C-mediated activation of CDK12/13 kinase activity is critical for CTD phosphorylation and transcript elongation. Lopez Martinez D, Todorovski I, Noe Gonzalez M, Rusimbi C, Blears D, Khallou N, Han Z, Dirac-Svejstrup AB, Svejstrup JQ. Mol Cell. 2025 May 15;85(10):1952-1967.e8. doi: 10.1016/j.molcel.2025.04.012. Epub 2025 May 1. PubMed 40315851.
Backbone
  Vector backbone: pBIG1a
  Vector type: Insect Expression
Growth in bacteria
  Bacterial resistance: Ampicillin, 100 μg/mL
  Growth temperature: 37°C
  Growth strain: DH5alpha
  Copy number: High Copy
Gene/Insert 1
  Gene/Insert name: CTR9
  Species: H. sapiens (human)
  Entrez Gene: CTR9 (a.k.a. SH2BP1, TSBP, p150, p150TSP)
  Tag / fusion protein: Flag-3C (N terminal on insert); 3C-Strep(II) (C terminal on insert)
  Cloning method: Gibson Cloning
Gene/Insert 2
  Gene/Insert name: CDC73
  Species: H. sapiens (human)
  Entrez Gene: CDC73 (a.k.a. C1orf28, FIHP, HPTJT, HRPT1, HRPT2, HYX)
Gene/Insert 3
  Gene/Insert name: PAF1
  Species: H. sapiens (human)
  Entrez Gene: PAF1 (a.k.a. F23149_1, PD2)
Gene/Insert 4
  Gene/Insert name: LEO1
  Species: H. sapiens (human)
  Entrez Gene: LEO1 (a.k.a. RDL)
Terms and licenses: Academic/Nonprofit Terms; Industry Terms: Not Available to Industry
Depositor comments: Please visit https://doi.org/10.1101/2024.10.14.618141 for bioRxiv preprint.
How to cite: pBIG1a-PAF1CdeltaWDR61 was a gift from Jesper Svejstrup (Addgene plasmid # 231745 ; http://n2t.net/addgene:231745 ; RRID:Addgene_231745)
